>Addgene plasmid #234444 | pRSET-iGluSnFR4f | addgene full sequence | sequence record 464950 | Addgene NGS Result
GATCTCGATCCCGCGAAATTAATACGACTCACTATAGGGAGACCACAACGGTTTCCCTCTAGAAATAATT
TTGTTTAACTTTAAGAAGGAGATATACATATGCGGGGTTCTCATCATCATCATCATCATGGTATGGCTAG
CATGACTGGTGGACAGCAAATGGGTCGGGATCTGTACGACGATGACGATAAGGATCGATGGGGATCCGCC
GCAGGCAGCACGCTGGACAAAATCGCCAAAAACGGTGTGATTGTCGTCGGTCACCGTGACTCTTCAGTGC
CTTTCTCTTATCAAGACAGTCAGCACAAAGTGGTGGGTTACTCGCAGGAATACTCCAACGCCATTGTTGA
AGCAGTGAAAAAGAAACTCAACAAACCGGACTTGCAGGTAAAACTGATTCCGATTACTTCACAAAACCGT
ATTCCACTACTGCAAAACGGCACTTACGATTTTGAATGTGGTTCTACCACCAACAACGTCGAACGCCAAA
AATTCGCGGCTTTCTCTGACACTATTTTCGTGGTCGGTACGCGCCTGTTGACCAAAAAGGGTGGCGATAT
CAAAGATTTTGCCAACCTGAAAGACAAAGCCGTAGTCGTCACTTCCGGCACTACCTCTGAAGTTTTGCTC
AACAAACTGAATGAAGAGCAAAAAATGAATATGCGCATCATCAGCGCCAAAGATCACGGTGACTCTTTCC
GCACCCTGGAAAGCGGTCGTGCCGTTGCCTTTATGATGGATGACGTACTGCTGGCCGGTGAACGTGCGAA
AGCGAAGAAACCAGACGACTGGGAAATCGTCGGCAAGCCGCAGTCTCAGGAGGCCTACGGTTGTATGTTG
CGTAAAGATGATCCGCAGTTCAAAAAGCTGATGGATGACACCATCGCTCAGGTGCAGACCTCCGGTGAAG
CGGAAAAATGGTTTGATAAGTGGTTCAAAAATCCAATTCTGGTGAACCACACGGTCTATATCACCGCCGA
CAAGCAGAAGAACGGCATCAAGGCGAACTTCTTCATCCACCACAACGTGGAGGACGGCAGCGTGCAGCTC
GCCGACCACTACCAGCAGAACACCCCCATCGGCGACGGCCCCGTGCTGCTGCCCGACAACCACTACCTGA
GCTATCAGTCCGTGCTGAGCAAAGACCCCAACGAGAAGCGCGATCACATGGTCCTGCTGGAGTTCGTGAC
CGCCACCGGGAACTCTCTCGGCATGGACGAGCTGTACAAGGGCGGTACCGGAGGGAGCATGAGCAAGGGC
GAGGAGCTGTTCACCGGGGTGGTGCCCATCCTGGTCGAGCTGGACGGCGACGTAAACGGCCACAAGTTCA
GCGTGCGCGGCGAGGGCGAGGGCGATGCCACCAACGGCAAGCTAACCCTGAAGTTCATCTGCACCACCGG
CAAGCTGCCCGTGCCCTGGCCCACCCTCGTGACCACCCTGAGCTACGGCGTGCAGTGCTTCGCCCGCTAC
CCCGACCACATGAAGCAGCACGACTTCTTCAAGTCCGCCATGCCCGAAGGCTACGTCCAGGAGCGCACCA
TCAGCTTCAAGGACGACGGAACCTACAAGACCCGCGCCGAGGTGAAGTTAGAGGGCGACACCCTGGTGAA
CCGCATCGAGCTAAAGGGCATCGACTTCAAGGAGGACGGCAACATCCTGGGGCACAAGCTGGAGTACAAC
TTTAACAACCCCCTGGTCATGAATTTCGAACTGTCAGACGAAATGAAAGCACTGTTCAAAGAACCGAATG
ACAAGGCACTGAAATAAGAATTCGAAGCTTGATCCGGCTGCTAACAAAGCCCGAAAGGAAGCTGAGTTGG
CTGCTGCCACCGCTGAGCAATAACTAGCATAACCCCTTGGGGCCTCTAAACGGGTCTTGAGGGGTTTTTT
GCTGAAAGGAGGAACTATATCCGGATCTGGCGTAATAGCGAAGAGGCCCGCACCGATCGCCCTTCCCAAC
AGTTGCGCAGCCTGAATGGCGAATGGG
[124 nt withheld, positions 1988-2111]
C
[91 nt withheld, positions 2113-2203]
A
[49 nt withheld, positions 2205-2253]
CCTTTGACGTTGGAGTCCACGTTCTTT
[37 nt withheld, positions 2281-2317]
ACCCTATCTCGGTCTATTCTTTTGATTTATAAGGGATTTTGCCGATTTCGGCCTATTGGTTAAAAAATGA
GCTGATTTAACAAAAATTTAACGCGAATTTTAACAAAATATTAACGCTTACAATTTAGGTGGCACTTTTC
GGGGAAATGTGCGCGGAACCCCTATTTGTTTATTTTTCTAAATACATTCAAATATGTATCCGCTCATGAG
ACAATAACCCTGATAAATGCTTCAATAATATTGAAAAAGGAAGAGTATGAGTATTCAACATTTCCGTGTC
GCCCTTATTCCCTTTTTTGCGGCATTTTGCCTTCCTGTTTTTGCTCACCCAGAAACGCTGGTGAAAGTAA
AAGATGCTGAAGATCAGTTGGGTGCACGAGTGGGTTACATCGAACTGGATCTCAACAGCGGTAAGATCCT
TGAGAGTTTTCGCCCCGAAGAACGTTTTCCAATGATGAGCACTTTTAAAGTTCTGCTATGTGGCGCGGTA
TTATCCCGTATTGACGCCGGGCAAGAGCAACTCGGTCGCCGCATACACTATTCTCAGAATGACTTGGTTG
AGTACTCACCAGTCACAGAAAAGCATCTTACGGATGGCATGACAGTAAGAGAATTATGCAGTGCTGCCAT
AACCATGAGTGATAACACTGCGGCCAACTTACTTCTGACAACGATCGGAGGACCGAAGGAGCTAACCGCT
TTTTTGCACAACATGGGGGATCATGTAACTCGCCTTGATCGTTGGGAACCGGAGCTGAATGAAGCCATAC
CAAACGACGAGCGTGACACCACGATGCCTGTAGCAATGGCAACAACGTTGCGCAAACTATTAACTGGCGA
ACTACTTACTCTAGCTTCCCGGCAACAATTAATAGACTGGATGGAGGCGGATAAAGTTGCAGGACCACTT
CTGCGCTCGGCCCTTCCGGCTGGCTGGTTTATTGCTGATAAATCTGGAGCCGGTGAGCGTGGGTCTCGCG
GTATCATTGCAGCACTGGGGCCAGATGGTAAGCCCTCCCGTATCGTAGTTATCTACACGACGGGGAGTCA
GGCAACTATGGATGAACGAAATAGACAGATCGCTGAGATAGGTGCCTCACTGATTAAGCATTGGTAACTG
TCAGACCAAGTTTACTCATATATACTTTAGATTGATTTAAAACTTCATTTTTAATTTAAAAGGATCTAGG
TGAAGATCCTTTTTGATAATCTCATGACCAAAATCCCTTAACGTGAGTTTTCGTTCCACTGAGCGTCAGA
CCCCGTAGAAAAGATCAAAGGATCTTCTTGAGATCCTTTTTTTCTGCGCGTAATCTGCTGCTTGCAAACA
AAAAAACCACCGCTACCAGCGGTGGTTTGTTTGCCGGATCAAGAGCTACCAACTCTTTTTCCGAAGGTAA
CTGGCTTCAGCAGAGCGCAGATACCAAATACTGTTCTTCTAGTGTAGCCGTAGTTAGGCCACCACTTCAA
GAACTCTGTAGCACCGCCTACATACCTCGCTCTGCTAATCCTGTTACCAGTGGCTGCTGCCAGTGGCGAT
AAGTCGTGTCTTACCGGGTTGGACTCAAGACGATAGTTACCGGATAAGGCGCAGCGGTCGGGCTGAACGG
GGGGTTCGTGCACACAGCCCAGCTTGGAGCGAACGACCTACACCGAACTGAGATACCTACAGCGTGAGCT
ATGAGAAAGCGCCACGCTTCCCGAAGGGAGAAAGGCGGACAGGTATCCGGTAAGCGGCAGGGTCGGAACA
GGAGAGCGCACGAGGGAGCTTCCAGGGGGAAACGCCTGGTATCTTTATAGTCCTGTCGGGTTTCGCCACC
TCTGACTTGAGCGTCGATTTTTGTGATGCTCGTCAGGGGGGCGGAGCCTATGGAAAAACGCCAGCAACGC
GGCCTTTTTACGGTTCCTGGCCTTTTGCTGGCCTTTTGCTCACATGTTCTTTCCTGCGTTATCCCCTGAT
TCTGTGGATAACCGTATTACCGCCTTTGAGTGAGCTGATACCGCTCGCCGCAGCCGAACGACCGAGCGCA
GCGAGTCAGTGAGCGAGGAAGCGGAAGAGCGCCCAATACGCAAACCGCCTCTCCCCGCGCGTTGGCCGAT
TCATTAATGCAG
Features (pLannotate 1.2.2; 16 found; start..end, strand, type, name):
     20..38      +  promoter       T7 promoter: promoter for bacteriophage T7 RNA polymerase
     70..92      +  RBS            RBS: efficient ribosome binding site from bacteriophage T7 gene 10 (Olins and Rangwala, 1989)
    112..132     +  CDS            capTEV™ (fragment): composite tag for in vivo biotinylation, TEV protease cleavage, and 6xHis tagging
    133..165     +  CDS            T7 tag (gene 10 leader): leader peptide from bacteriophage T7 gene 10 promotes efficient translation in E. coli
    169..192     +  CDS            Xpress™ tag: Xpress™ epitope tag, including an enterokinase recognition and cleavage site
    208..948     +  CDS            gltI (fragment): GLTI_ECOLI - Also known as ybeJ, yzzK. Experimental evidence at protein level: Swiss-Prot protein existence level 1. Part of the ABC transporter complex GltIJKL involved in glutamate and aspartate uptake. Binds to both glutamate and aspartate. From Escherichia coli (strain K12).
    964..1680    +  CDS            cEGFP: cEGFP is a basic (constitutively fluorescent) green fluorescent protein published in 2008, derived from Aequorea victoria.
   1693..1761    +  CDS            gltI (fragment): GLTI_ECOLI - Also known as ybeJ, yzzK. Experimental evidence at protein level: Swiss-Prot protein existence level 1. Part of the ABC transporter complex GltIJKL involved in glutamate and aspartate uptake. Binds to both glutamate and aspartate. From Escherichia coli (strain K12).
   1787..1836    +  CDS            SET1 (fragment): solubility-enhancement tag derived from T7 phage gene 10B
   1844..1891    +  terminator     T7 terminator: transcription terminator for bacteriophage T7 RNA polymerase
   1917..1983    +  CDS            lacZα (fragment): LacZα fragment of β-galactosidase; lacZ fragment
   1988..2416    +  rep_origin     f1 ori (sequence partly withheld): f1 bacteriophage origin of replication; arrow indicates direction of (+) strand synthesis
   2469..2573    +  promoter       AmpR promoter: bla
   2574..3434    +  CDS            AmpR: β-lactamase; bla; confers resistance to ampicillin, carbenicillin, and related antibiotics
   3605..4193    +  rep_origin     ori: high-copy-number ColE1/pMB1/pBR322/pUC origin of replication
   4376..4429    +  CDS            lacI (fragment): lac repressor; lacI; The lac repressor binds to the lac operator to inhibit transcription in E. coli. This inhibition can be relieved by adding lactose or isopropyl-β-D-thiogalactopyranoside (IPTG).
