[The description below was written by a language model from this plasmid's Addgene catalogue record and pLannotate feature annotations shown in this document.]
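Description:
pRSET-iGluSnFR4f is a bacterial expression plasmid built on the commercial pRSET backbone and carrying the genetically encoded glutamate indicator iGluSnFR4f (also recorded as variant 9601). The sequenced plasmid is 4,429 nt. It replicates in E. coli from a high-copy ColE1/pUC-type origin and is selected with ampicillin through the β-lactamase gene and its own promoter. An f1 phage origin is also present, which in principle permits single-stranded DNA production. Short annotated fragments of lacZα, lacI and a T7 gene 10B-derived sequence appear to be backbone remnants rather than functional elements.

Expression is driven by a T7 promoter followed by the strong T7 gene 10 ribosome binding site, and it ends at a T7 terminator, so production requires a host that supplies T7 RNA polymerase. The open reading frame begins with the pRSET leader: a 6xHis tag (picked up by the annotation as a fragment of a composite His-containing tag), the T7 gene 10 leader peptide, and the Xpress epitope with its enterokinase cleavage site. This leader allows affinity purification, immunodetection and optional tag removal. The 1,668 bp sensor insert follows and is a synthetic chimera. A GFP derived from Aequorea victoria is inserted into the E. coli periplasmic glutamate/aspartate-binding protein GltI, leaving a large N-terminal GltI portion and a short C-terminal portion flanking the fluorescent protein. In this design, glutamate binding to the GltI domain changes the fluorescence of the embedded GFP.

According to the record, the "4f" variant offers improved sensitivity and fast deactivation kinetics. The plasmid is intended for bacterial expression of the sensor, and the tagged design suits purification of the soluble protein for in vitro work.
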