Addgene plasmid #234444: pRSET-iGluSnFR4f
Purpose: Bacterial expression of glutamate sensor with with improved sensitivity and fast deactivation kinetics (4f = fast)
Depositing lab: GENIE Project. Depositing organization: HHMI, Janelia Research Campus. Publication: Glutamate indicators with increased sensitivity and tailored deactivation rates. Aggarwal A, Negrean A, Chen Y, Iyer R, Reep D, Liu A, Palutla A, Xie ME, MacLennan BJ, Hagihara KM, Kinsey LW, Sun JL, Yao P, Zheng J, Tsang A, Tsegaye G, Zhang Y, Patel RH, Arthur BJ, Hiblot J, Leippe P, Tarnawski M, Marvin JS, Vevea JD, Turaga SC, Tebo AG, Carandini M, Rossi LF, Kleinfeld D, Konnerth A, Svoboda K, Turner GC, Hasseman JP, Podgorski K. Nat Methods. 2026 Feb;23(2):417-425. doi: 10.1038/s41592-025-02965-z. Epub 2025 Dec 23. PubMed 41436654.
Backbone
  Vector backbone: pRSET
  Backbone manufacturer: ThermoFisher Invitrogen
  Vector type: Bacterial Expression
Growth in bacteria
  Bacterial resistance: Ampicillin, 100 μg/mL
  Growth temperature: 37°C
  Growth strain: DH5alpha
  Copy number: High Copy
Gene/Insert
  Gene/Insert name: iGluSnFR4f (alt name: variant 9601)
  Species: Synthetic; E. coli, A. victoria (jellyfish)
  Insert size (bp): 1668
  Promoter: T7
  Tag / fusion protein: 6xHis-Xpress epi (N terminal on insert)
  Cloning method: Gibson Cloning
Terms and licenses: Academic/Nonprofit Terms; Industry Terms: Not Available to Industry
Depositor comments: Please visit https://doi.org/10.1101/2025.03.20.643984 for bioRxiv preprint.
How to cite: pRSET-iGluSnFR4f was a gift from GENIE Project (Addgene plasmid # 234444 ; http://n2t.net/addgene:234444 ; RRID:Addgene_234444)
