>Addgene plasmid #234444 | pRSET-iGluSnFR4f | depositor partial sequence | sequence record 460886 | iGluSnFR4f
ATGCGGGGTTCTCATCATCATCATCATCATGGTATGGCTAGCATGACTGGTGGACAGCAAATGGGTCGGG
ATCTGTACGACGATGACGATAAGGATCGATGGGGATCCGCCGCAGGCAGCACGCTGGACAAAATCGCCAA
AAACGGTGTGATTGTCGTCGGTCACCGTGACTCTTCAGTGCCTTTCTCTTATCAAGACAGTCAGCACAAA
GTGGTGGGTTACTCGCAGGAATACTCCAACGCCATTGTTGAAGCAGTGAAAAAGAAACTCAACAAACCGG
ACTTGCAGGTAAAACTGATTCCGATTACTTCACAAAACCGTATTCCACTACTGCAAAACGGCACTTACGA
TTTTGAATGTGGTTCTACCACCAACAACGTCGAACGCCAAAAATTCGCGGCTTTCTCTGACACTATTTTC
GTGGTCGGTACGCGCCTGTTGACCAAAAAGGGTGGCGATATCAAAGATTTTGCCAACCTGAAAGACAAAG
CCGTAGTCGTCACTTCCGGCACTACCTCTGAAGTTTTGCTCAACAAACTGAATGAAGAGCAAAAAATGAA
TATGCGCATCATCAGCGCCAAAGATCACGGTGACTCTTTCCGCACCCTGGAAAGCGGTCGTGCCGTTGCC
TTTATGATGGATGACGTACTGCTGGCCGGTGAACGTGCGAAAGCGAAGAAACCAGACGACTGGGAAATCG
TCGGCAAGCCGCAGTCTCAGGAGGCCTACGGTTGTATGTTGCGTAAAGATGATCCGCAGTTCAAAAAGCT
GATGGATGACACCATCGCTCAGGTGCAGACCTCCGGTGAAGCGGAAAAATGGTTTGATAAGTGGTTCAAA
AATCCAATTCTGGTGAACCACACGGTCTATATCACCGCCGACAAGCAGAAGAACGGCATCAAGGCGAACT
TCTTCATCCACCACAACGTGGAGGACGGCAGCGTGCAGCTCGCCGACCACTACCAGCAGAACACCCCCAT
CGGCGACGGCCCCGTGCTGCTGCCCGACAACCACTACCTGAGCTATCAGTCCGTGCTGAGCAAAGACCCC
AACGAGAAGCGCGATCACATGGTCCTGCTGGAGTTCGTGACCGCCACCGGGAACTCTCTCGGCATGGACG
AGCTGTACAAGGGCGGTACCGGAGGGAGCATGAGCAAGGGCGAGGAGCTGTTCACCGGGGTGGTGCCCAT
CCTGGTCGAGCTGGACGGCGACGTAAACGGCCACAAGTTCAGCGTGCGCGGCGAGGGCGAGGGCGATGCC
ACCAACGGCAAGCTAACCCTGAAGTTCATCTGCACCACCGGCAAGCTGCCCGTGCCCTGGCCCACCCTCG
TGACCACCCTGAGCTACGGCGTGCAGTGCTTCGCCCGCTACCCCGACCACATGAAGCAGCACGACTTCTT
CAAGTCCGCCATGCCCGAAGGCTACGTCCAGGAGCGCACCATCAGCTTCAAGGACGACGGAACCTACAAG
ACCCGCGCCGAGGTGAAGTTAGAGGGCGACACCCTGGTGAACCGCATCGAGCTAAAGGGCATCGACTTCA
AGGAGGACGGCAACATCCTGGGGCACAAGCTGGAGTACAACTTTAACAACCCCCTGGTCATGAATTTCGA
ACTGTCAGACGAAATGAAAGCACTGTTCAAAGAACCGAATGACAAGGCACTGAAATAA
